Addgene plasmid #115533: pCHKU31.1-2.2
Purpose: Expression of a fungal biosynthetic gene cluster
Depositing lab: Ronald Davis. Depositing organization: Stanford University. Publication: HEx: A heterologous expression platform for the discovery of fungal natural products. Harvey CJB, Tang M, Schlecht U, Horecka J, Fischer CR, Lin HC, Li J, Naughton B, Cherry J, Miranda M, Li YF, Chu AM, Hennessy JR, Vandova GA, Inglis D, Aiyar RS, Steinmetz LM, Davis RW, Medema MH, Sattely E, Khosla C, St Onge RP, Tang Y, Hillenmeyer ME. Sci Adv. 2018 Apr 11;4(4):eaar5459. doi: 10.1126/sciadv.aar5459. eCollection 2018 Apr. PubMed 29651464.
Backbone
  Vector backbone: pCHINT2A
  Vector type: Yeast Expression
  Selectable markers: LEU2
Growth in bacteria
  Bacterial resistance: Ampicillin, 100 μg/mL
  Growth temperature: 37°C
  Growth strain: DH5alpha
  Copy number: High Copy
Gene/Insert
  Gene/Insert name: PKS (alt name: PKS gene for cluster PKS7)
  Species: Pseudogymnoascus pannorum
  Insert size (bp): 7917
  Cloning method: Unknown
Terms and licenses: Academic/Nonprofit Terms; Industry Terms: Not Available to Industry
Depositor comments: Insert from species also known as Pseudogymnoascus sp. VKM F-4515
How to cite: pCHKU31.1-2.2 was a gift from Ronald Davis (Addgene plasmid # 115533 ; http://n2t.net/addgene:115533 ; RRID:Addgene_115533)
