[The description below was written by a language model from this plasmid's Addgene catalogue record and pLannotate feature annotations shown in this document.]
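Description:
pCHKU31.1-2.2 is a yeast expression plasmid built on the pCHINT2A backbone and made as part of a heterologous expression platform for discovering fungal natural products. It is an E. coli–yeast shuttle vector. A high-copy ColE1/pUC-type origin and an ampicillin resistance gene (β-lactamase with its own promoter) support propagation in bacteria. A yeast 2μ origin provides episomal, multicopy maintenance in Saccharomyces cerevisiae, and a LEU2 cassette (native promoter and coding sequence) allows selection by leucine prototrophy in leu2 hosts. Remnants of a pBluescript-type multiple cloning site, a T3 promoter and a short rop fragment are backbone leftovers.

The payload is a polyketide synthase gene of about 7.9 kb, catalogued as the PKS of cluster "PKS7" from Pseudogymnoascus pannorum (also recorded as Pseudogymnoascus sp. VKM F-4515). The automated annotation does not label this gene, but the large unannotated stretch of roughly 8 kb before the backbone features is consistent with its position. A short match to a FLAG epitope lies near the start of this region, which may indicate a tag at the start of the coding sequence, although it is only a fragmentary hit. A fragment matching yeast GRS2 sits just downstream of the insert and may represent yeast-derived flanking or terminator sequence, but the record does not confirm its role. The promoter driving the PKS is neither stated nor annotated.

Two sequence records are available, a depositor sequence of 14,552 nt and a slightly shorter partial NGS assembly. They share the same feature layout and differ mainly around the 2μ origin and LEU2 promoter. The plasmid is intended for expressing this PKS in yeast, presumably alongside other plasmids carrying the remaining genes of the cluster, to identify the compounds it produces.
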