Features (pLannotate 1.2.2; 12 found; start..end, strand, type, name):
    503..527     +  CDS            2xFLAG (fragment): two tandem FLAG® epitope tags
   8597..8953    -  CDS            GRS2 (fragment): SYG2_YEAST - Experimental evidence at protein level: Swiss-Prot protein existence level 1. Catalyzes the ATP-dependent ligation of glycine to the 3'-end of its cognate tRNA, via the formation of an aminoacyl-adenylate intermediate (Gly-AMP) (PubMed:23816885). Also produces diadenosine tetraphosphate (Ap4A), a universal pleiotropic signaling molecule needed for cell regulation pathways, by direct condensation of 2 ATPs. Thereby, may play a special role in Ap4A homeostasis (By similarity). From Saccharomyces cerevisiae (strain ATCC 204508 / S288c) (Baker's yeast).
   8951..8974    -  misc_feature   MCS (fragment): pBluescript multiple cloning site
   8987..9005    -  promoter       T3 promoter: promoter for bacteriophage T3 RNA polymerase
   9344..9932    -  rep_origin     ori: high-copy-number ColE1/pMB1/pBR322/pUC origin of replication
  10103..10963   -  CDS            AmpR: β-lactamase; bla; confers resistance to ampicillin, carbenicillin, and related antibiotics
  10964..11068   -  promoter       AmpR promoter: bla
  11095..12437   -  rep_origin     2μ ori: yeast 2μ plasmid origin of replication
  12505..12537   +  CDS            rop (fragment): Rop protein, which maintains plasmids at low copy number; rop
  12768..13172   +  promoter       LEU2 promoter: S. cerevisiae LEU2
  13185..14279   +  CDS            LEU2: 3-isopropylmalate dehydrogenase, required for leucine biosynthesis; S. cerevisiae LEU2; yeast auxotrophic marker
  14484..14544   -  misc_feature   MCS (fragment): pBluescript multiple cloning site
>Addgene plasmid #115533 | pCHKU31.1-2.2 | depositor full sequence | sequence record 217871 | pCHKU31.1-2.2 sequence 14552 bps
TATCTAAAAATTGCCTTATGATCCGTCTCTCCGGTTACAGCCTGTGTAACTGATTAATCCTGCCTTTCTA
ATCACCATTCTAATGTTTTAATTAAGGGATTTTGTCTTCATTAACGGCTTTCGCTCATAAAAATGTTATG
ACGTTTTGCCCGCAGGCGGGAAACCATCCACTTCACGAGACTGATCTCCTCTGCCGGAACACCGGGCATC
TCCAACTTATAAGTTGGAGAAATAAGAGAATTTCAGATTGAGAGAATGAAAAAAAAAAAAAAAAAAAAGG
CAGAGGAGAGCATAGAAATGGGGTTCACTTTTTGGTAAAGCTATAGCATGCCTATCACATATAAATAGAG
TGCCAGTAGCGACTTTTTTCACACTCGAAATACTCTTACTACTGCTCTCTTGTTGTTTTTATCACTTCTT
GTTTCTTCTTGGTAAATAGAATATCAAGCTACAAAAAGCATACAATCAACTATCAACTATTAACTATATC
GTAATACACAATGGATTATAAGGATGATGATGATAAGACTAGTATGGCTTCAGTGCCAAATGGTAACGGC
CACCCGGCCAGCATATCCGACAAACAGGAACCGATGGCCATAATCGGAATGGCAACCCGTTTCCCTCAAG
AAGCTACCAACACAGAGAAATTATGGGGGTTTTTGTTGAAAGGGAGGTCAGCTCATACTGCGTTTCCAAA
AGACAGAATCAATCCGGATGGACACTATCACCCCGACCCCGAGCATGGAGGCACATTTGCCGTCAAGGGG
GGCCATTTTCTTTCAGAAGACCCCGCATATTTTGATGCCCCGTTCTTTGGCATCACAAAGACGGAGGTCC
TCTCTCTGGATCCTCAACAGAGAGTGATAATGGAGAATGTATACCAAGCGCTTGAGAATGCTGGTCTTCC
AATTGCCAAAGTGACCGGAACCAACACGTCAGTCTACGTTTCGGGATTCAACCACGATCACCTTGCAACA
CTCAATTCCGATCCTGAAACGACCCTGAAGTACAAGCCCACGGGCACGACGAATTCTCTTTTGAGCAACC
GCGTTTCGTGGTTTTTCGACTTCAAGGCACCAAGTTTAACCTTAGATACAGCATGTTCCAGCAGTATGGT
AGCTCTGCACTTGGCTTGCCAAAGTTTAAGATGCGGAGCTGATGCTGAGTTTAGTCCGTGCATGGGGCAT
CACGGATTCCTCTCGCAGGAAGGACGCTGCTTCAGCTTTGATCATCGTGCGGACGGCTATGCCCGCGGCG
AAGGGGTAGGTACTGTTATAGTGAAACGGCTCTCGGATGCGCTCAGGGACGGAAACACTATTCGAGCGGT
AATACGAGGGACTGGTGTCAACCAAGACGGACGAACAGCCGGGATTTCTCTTCCCAGCAGTGCTGCTCAG
GAAAGACTCATGAGAACCGTCTATGCAAGTGCAGGACTGGATTTTAATGACACTATGATGGTGGAGGCAC
ATGGGACGGGCACAGCCGCCGGTGATCCTATTGAAGCTAGTGCTATTGCTCGGACATTCGCGTCAAGGAG
CAAAGATATTCCACTGTTTGTTGGAGCCATCAAATCTGGAATTGGACATTTGGAAGGCGGTGCGGGCATT
GCTGGAATAATAAAGAGCGTCCTGGTCCTAGAGAGTGGGATAATCCCCCCGAATGTGAATTTCGAGAAGG
CCAACCCTAAAATCCCAATCGAAGCTTGGAATCTTCAATTTCCTTTAGTAAACACGCCGTGGCCGACTCC
TGGCCTGAGACGGATATCTGTAAATTCGTTCGGAGTCGGCGGCACAAATGGACACACCGTGCTCGATGAC
GCATATAACTATCTTACTTCCCGAAATCTAACGGGTGCTCATAATACCAACCATCATACTCCAACGGCCG
AAGAAATAAGAGTTACCGTGGCGGAGATTGATGGCTCTATAGCCCTAGAAACCGAAATGGACGCCCCACC
GAACGGCCACGCCAATGGAACGTCTAACGGGGCAACTACCAACGGCAATCATGATACCACAGAAATAACT
AACGGTAATGGTGTTCAAAACGGCAACGGAGTCAATAATAATGGCCACTTTGCCCCTCATGTCCCTCGCC
TCTTCGTCTTCTCTTCTTTCGATGAGAAAGGGGCCAAGCGAAACGCAACCACATACGCCAAGTACCTGAA
GAATATCCAGCCCCCCAATGAAGATGACTACATGAAAGATCTGGCCTACACCTTGTCTGAAAAACGCTCG
GTATTCCCATGGAGAAGCTATGCAGTGTCTAACTCCTTGTCGGAACTGATTGAGAACCTGTCAAGTGACC
AGGGAATGCCAAGCGCTGTGCGGGTAGGGACACCACCTAGGATTGGCTTTGTTTTCACCGGACAAGGCGC
GCAATGGTACGCTATGGGTAGAGAGCTGTTGATATATACCATTTTTAGGAAGAGCCTCGAGGACGCTGAA
TCATATATGAAGTCAATCGGCGCGGAATGGTCGCTGCTAGAAGAGCTTTCCCGGAGCAAAGAGGAGACAA
GATTAAATGAGCCGCATCTGGCACATCCGTCGTGCACAGCCGTACAGATTGCTCTCGTTGAACTACTTAC
CAGTTGGAACATCCGACCTACGCGAGTGGTCGGCCACTCCTCTGGAGAGATTGCCGCCGCCTACTGTGCA
GGTAAGCTTAGTAAGGAAGCCGCATGGAAGGTTGCATATTTCCGCGGCTATGTCTCAGCGAAGCAACGTG
GAGCAAAAGGGGCTATGATTGCCGTTGCGCTGTCCGAAACTGATCTTCAGCCGTATTTGAAAACCATCAA
CGAGCTGCATGAGGGGGAGATGATAATAGCTTGTTACAATGCTCCCAAGAATCACACCATCTCCGGGGAT
GAACACAAGATCGATGCCCTCAAAACTCTCTTGGATGATAAAAAGGTCTTTGCTAGAAAGCTTAATGTGC
TCAACGCTTACCACTCCGGGCATATGAAGGCCCTTGCAGACGAGTACCTAGAACGCATGAGCGATATCTC
TTTTGGCGATCGCCTGTCTGTGGCAGATATTCACTTGTTCTCTAGTGTCAATGGCCACAAAGTCGAGAAA
GACACTCTGGATGCGCAATACTGGGTCGACAATATGGTGTCTCCTGTCCGATTTACCGATGCGCTGTTGG
CAATGAGCTTTACTCGGCTATCGAAGGGACAGGCGTCGTTGCGTTTGAATGCCGGCACTGAGAACATCTT
CGTTGATGCTATTGTCGAGATCGGACCTCATGCTGCATTGCAGAGCGCTATCAAAGATACACTGGCAACC
AAAGTCAGCAGCTCCTCGTTCTCATACTTGTCAGTCCTTAACAGAACGACTCCTGGCGCTCAGATTATAC
TCAATAGTGCCGGAGTTTTGTGCTCTCGCGGTTCGCCCGTAAATATCCAGGCGGTGAATGATTCAGCCAA
CCCAGGCGCCACCGCTCCACGGTTGATCGTCCAACTCCCACCCTACAGCTTCAATCACTCTGATAAAGTC
TGGTATGAGAGCAGACTAAGCAAGAACTACCGCCTCCGCAAATATCCGCGGCATGACCTCTTCGGGGCTC
CCGTCTCTGACTGGAACAGTGAGAGACCCCACTGGCGCCATATTATCAGACTCTACGAACAGCCGTGGCT
CAGAGATCATATGGTTACTGATGCCTATGTTTATCCTGGAGTCGGGTATATTATTGCTGTTATCGAAGCC
TCTAGGCAGATAGCAGATCCGGAGATGACAATCACGGAATTCCGCCTCCGTGACGTCTCTCTGAAACGAG
CTCTCATTGTCCCTGACAACAAGGAAGGTATTGAGATTAACCTTTCGTTTGCTAGAATGGACGAATCCAG
CTTGTGGGGTTCGTCTGTGTGGAAGAAATTCGTGATCTCTAGCTGGAATCCCACTGGAAACGATTGGATA
GAGCATTGTACTGGTTATGTCAGCGTTGATTATGAGACTTCTCCCAATCTTGTCGATGCTGGACGGGAAT
CAGTGGCCGAGGCCCTCAAGTGGAAAGATACACTGGAGGGTGTCAAACAACGATGCGTTATACCTTTCGA
TATTGACACCACCTACGACAACCTCATTACTAGTGGATTGGCCTTTGGCCCTCTCTTCAAAAACCTATCT
GACGTACGAGGAACGGCCGATGCACGTGGAGAAGTTTTTGGCTTGGTCACTGTGCCAGATATTGCCGCAG
CAATGCCGAAAGGCTTCACTCACCCTCACCTCATCCATCCAGCGACAATGGACAGCATGATGCACTTCTT
CATCGCCTCAGTCATGGACCACACAGGTAAGAACACCCTACGGACGGCAATGGTCCCTACGTTCATAAAA
GACGTGTGGATCTCTGCCCAGGTGGACAATAACCCTTCTCATACCTTCCGTGGACACGGAAAGTCTACTT
TCCTCGCATATGACAAATACCAGAGCGATGTCATGGTATGGGATGGCGCCACAGACGAGGCTCGTATCTC
AATCAAAGGAATTCGCGCCGCTCCTCTCGAATCGATTGATAGCGGATCAGGCGAGTCCCGAAAACTCTGT
CATAATATCGAATGGGGGCTCGATGCCGATCTCCTCAGCCCCGCATCATTCCCCGCCGTTGTCCACGCCA
CTCATGAAGATAATCTTGATTACAAGTACTGGATCAACAGGTTCCAGCTTGCAACCTTGTTGCGGGTCAC
TGACGCTCTCTCTGCTCTGGGAGACTTCAATACCGATGTACTAGAAGGCCATTTCCTAAAGTACTGGAAC
TGGTTGAAGCAACTAGAAGAGTGGCTGCACGCTGATCAGATCAGCGGTATGAAATTGAGCGACTGGACAG
AGTACAACAATGACCCGTCGCTCAAGGCACAGTTATTTGAAGAAGTCGCTGCCCACAATGCGGATGGTGC
GCTCGCCATGCGAATGGGATCTAACATTACGGCAGTTCTTCGCAAAGAAGTCGACCCGTTGCATCTCATG
TTTGGTCAAGACGATCTTCTTAACCACGTGTATGAGCAAGTCGTCAAGTTAGGCGATCTGCCAAATCTTC
AAAAGGCATATCTCGAGATCGTAGCGTATAACTCCACTAACCTTCGTATTTTGGAAGTCGGTGCTGGGAC
TGGAAGCTCAACAGCTGCAATGCTTGACGGGCTCTCGCAGAGTACTGACGGCGGGAAGAATATGACTTCA
AGAATCGAAACGTATACCTTTACAGATGTCTCGTCTGGATTCTTTGAGAAAGCTCAGGAGAAATTCAAGG
CATACAAAAATATTCTAGAGTACAGAATATTAAACGTCGAGAAAGATGTCTCTAGTCAAGGATTCGATGT
TAAAAGTTACGACTTCATCGTGGCTGGAAATGTCATTCATGCTACTGCCGACATCAAGAAATCTCTCACG
AATTTGCAAGAGCTTTTGAAGCCCGGCGGGAAACTGATTCTGCATGAGGGCATTAGACAAGATTATCTAT
GGTCGGGCATCTCTTTTGGCCAGTTGCCGGGCTGGTGGCTAGGTGTTGAACCTATCCGTCAGTGGAACCC
TTGGATTACGGCGGTTCAGTGGAATGTAATCCTGAAGGAAGCGGGTTTTTCAGGGGTTGATCTTGACCTG
CCAGATCGAAAGGACCCGAACCTTCATACGCAAAGTCTCTTGATCGCAACAGCCGTTGAGCCCTCTGGTG
CAATGCCCCAGACCGTCATCGTGACAACCACCCCTTCTTGCGATTCCGAACTGATCACAGCTCTAAAATC
GCATCTTGAGTTCACCCTCAAAATACCAAATGTCTGCACCGTGCACTACCTCGATCTTGGTAACACCGAC
CTCAGCAAAGCAGTCTGCATCTCCGTCATGGAACTCGAGCGCTCCGTCCTCTCAACCCTCGCTATGACAG
AGTATAACAACATCCGCCACCTCCTTGTCACATGTGTCGGCATGGTTTGGATTACTGGCGACACACTCAC
CAACCCATCCTTCAACATGATCACCGGACTGACGCGCACTGTGCGCTGGGAACGCGACATTGACGAGGTA
AATCTCATCACTCTCTCAGTGTGCGAACCTAGGCCCGCTGTTAGTGACCTTGTATCATCCATTGGGAGAC
TATACAGCCAGCAATTTATCGCAACGTTACCGGCTGACAAGATCAACAGCGAGTACATGCTGCGCCACGC
ATCATTCTTATCAGCGCGGCTCATGGACTCAGACACTGGTAATGATTATCTGTCTTCAAAAACTGTGCGG
CCCACACCCGTGCTCCAAGAGCTTAGCAAAGCCGGAAGACCGCTGAAGCTGGCTACTGCATCGCCTGGAC
AGCTAGACAAGCTGGAGTGGGTGACAGATTCTATTTATGCTGAGCCGCTTAGTGAGACACAGGTGGAGAT
TGAGATCAAGGCTGTGGGGTTGAATTTTAGGGATTTGATGATTGCGATGGGTGAGCATATGGCGTATAGT
CTTGGAAACGAAGCAGCGGGTATCATTTCCCGCGTCGGCTTGGGCGTTACAGCCTTTAAGCCGGGTGACC
GTGTCGTTTACATGTGTGGCCTAGAGAGCACAGGTTGCTTCCAGACATATGGCCGCGTCGATCAGAACGT
GGTGGTTCTAATCCCAGACAGTCTCAGCTACGAGATTGCGTGCAGTTTGCCTTGCGTATACTCCACTGTC
ATTTATGGGTTAATGGATGCGGCAAGATTGCTAAAGGGAGAAAAAATACTGATCCATGCGGCTGCTGGAG
GTGTCGGGCAGGCGGCTATTAACCTCTCGAAAATGATTGGAGCGGAGATCTTCGCAACGGTGTCGACGCC
GGAAAAAAGAGCGCTCCTTGTGAAAGAGTATGGCATTAATGAAGAGCACATCTTCTCGAGCCGAGATCTC
ACGTTTGTCCAAGGCATAATGCGAGTCACCAATGGCAAGGGCGTAGACGTAGTTTTGAACTCGCTTTCTG
GAGAGGCTCTTCGTCGCTCTTGGGATCTTATTGCTCCCTTTGGCCGCTTCGTCGAGATTGGTAAGAAAGA
CGCCCAAGCTAATGGCAAGATTGAACTCCACCCGTTCTTGCGTAATGTCACCATGACAAGTGTCGAACTA
CCCACAATGATGCGCCATCGACCTCATCTTATTCAACGACTGACGGCCGACACCATCAAACTATATGACG
AAGGTAAGATTAAGGAGGCTATACCAACGAATGTTATGGGTTATGATAGAATTGAGGAAGGATTGAGGAT
GTTGCAGTCGGGTAAGGGCATGGGGAAGATGGTATTCCGACCGTCGCCTAGTGATATCGTGCCCATTGTC
CCCGAACAAACGACTCCTTACCGAGTTGAAGCGGATGCAACTTACGTGCTTGCTGGTGGACTCGGTGGCA
TCGGTCGTAGTATGGCGAAGTGGTTGGTAGAGCGTGGAGCGAAGAGTCTGGTGTTTCTTTCGCGGTCTGG
GAGGGTCACAGATGCTGTGGGCAAGATGATGTTGGATTTGAAGACGGCGGGATGCAATGTTAAAGTCTTC
ACTTGTGATGTGACTGACAAGATGAGGCTTGCGGAGGTGATGGATGAGTGCAAGGTTACCCTGCCACCGA
TCAAGGGTTGCATTCAAGGGTCCATGGTTTTGAAGGACGTTATGTTTGAGAATATGTCGTACGATACATT
CGAGGCAGCTGTGAAGCCCAAAGTCCAAGGCTCCTGGAACCTTCACGAGCTCCTACCTGCAAACATAGAT
TTCTTTGTCCTCCTCTCCTCGGCTACTGGAATTCTAGGAAACCGCAGCCAAGCCAACTACGCCGCCGGCA
ACACCTACCAAGATGCCCTAGCAAGGCACCGCATCTCCAAAGGTCTTCCTGCAGCTGTCATCGATCTTGG
TACCGTCATGTCCGTCGGGTATGTTGCTGAAAATAAAGAAAGGGCCAGTATGGCCAAGCATCTCGGAACG
GTGCTCGAAGTACTCCGCGAAGACGAGATACATACTCTCATCGAGTACCTCATGGATCCGCGCTCGAAAC
TGTCCGAGTTATCATGCCAACTCGTCTCTGGCTTGACTACCGCAGCCATCTACCGCGAACGTGGAATCCC
AACACCGACGTATCTGAGCTACCCCCTCTTCACCCATCTCCGTACGGCATCAAGTTCGCGAAGTGAAGGC
TCTGAAGAAGACCCCTCCTTTTTGGTACAGGCCCAGCTGCGTGCCGCGACGTCTCTCGAGGAGGCTACTG
CAGTCGCTGCCAATGGCGTGCGGGCGAAGCTGTCGTCTCTACTTGCCGTTCCACAGGACAATATCGACCC
GACAAAGTCCATCAGCTCCAACGGTGTGGACAGTTTGGTCGCTATGGAGTTCCGGACCTATCTAACGAAG
GATTTGGGCGCCGATGTGCCGTTGTTGGATATCATGGGCACTAGCAGTATTATGGTGCTAAGTCAGAAGA
TTGCGAGTGTGAGTAAGTTGGTGTTGATTTCGGATGAGAAGGAGACTTGAGGAGATTGATAAGACTTTTC
TAGTTGCATATCTTTTATATTTAAATCTTATCTATTAGTTAATTTTTTGTAATTTATCCTTATATATAGT
CTGGTTATTCTAAAATATCATTTCAGTATCTAAAAATTCCCCTCTTTTTTCAGTTATATCTTAACAGGCG
ACAGTCCAAATGTTGATTTATCCCAGTCCGATTCATCAGGGTTGTGAAGCATTTTGTCAATGGTCGAAAT
CACATCAGTAATAGTGCCTCTTACTTGCCTCATAGAATTTCTTTCTCTTAACGTCACCGTTTGGTCTTTT
ATAGTTTCGAAATCTATGGTGATACCAAATGGTGTTCCCAATTCATCGTTACGGGCGTATTTTTTACCAA
TTGAAGTATTGGAATCGTCAATTTTAAAGTATATCTCTCTTTTACGTAAAGCCTGCGAGATCCTCTTAAG
TATAGCGGGGAAGCCATCGTTATTCGATATTGTCGTAACAAATACTTTGATCGGCGCTATGCGGCCGCCA
CCGCGGTGGAGCTCCAGCTTTTGTTCCCTTTAGTGAGGGTTAATTGCGCGCTTGGCGAGACTCAAACAAG
ATATATTTTGCCCGCCTTACAGACGAAACTAGTTGGAGGTTATGGAGCATACTATCACGTGGGCGGCCAC
TGGTGAGTTACTACACCCCAGGGGCAACGTTGATGCTCCTAAAAAACTCTGGCTGGACGCAAGCCGTAAC
ACCCGTGTCACTTCATAATCGTTTGCAATTCAGGGCTTGATCTACACATTACCCTGTTATCCCTATTAAT
TAATACGGTTATCCACAGAATCAGGGGATAACGCAGGAAAGAACATGTGAGCAAAAGGCCAGCAAAAGGC
CAGGAACCGTAAAAAGGCCGCGTTGCTGGCGTTTTTCCATAGGCTCCGCCCCCCTGACGAGCATCACAAA
AATCGACGCTCAAGTCAGAGGTGGCGAAACCCGACAGGACTATAAAGATACCAGGCGTTTCCCCCTGGAA
GCTCCCTCGTGCGCTCTCCTGTTCCGACCCTGCCGCTTACCGGATACCTGTCCGCCTTTCTCCCTTCGGG
AAGCGTGGCGCTTTCTCATAGCTCACGCTGTAGGTATCTCAGTTCGGTGTAGGTCGTTCGCTCCAAGCTG
GGCTGTGTGCACGAACCCCCCGTTCAGCCCGACCGCTGCGCCTTATCCGGTAACTATCGTCTTGAGTCCA
ACCCGGTAAGACACGACTTATCGCCACTGGCAGCAGCCACTGGTAACAGGATTAGCAGAGCGAGGTATGT
AGGCGGTGCTACAGAGTTCTTGAAGTGGTGGCCTAACTACGGCTACACTAGAAGGACAGTATTTGGTATC
TGCGCTCTGCTGAAGCCAGTTACCTTCGGAAAAAGAGTTGGTAGCTCTTGATCCGGCAAACAAACCACCG
CTGGTAGCGGTGGTTTTTTTGTTTGCAAGCAGCAGATTACGCGCAGAAAAAAAGGATCTCAAGAAGATCC
TTTGATCTTTTCTACGGGGTCTGACGCTCAGTGGAACGAAAACTCACGTTAAGGGATTTTGGTCATGAGA
TTATCAAAAAGGATCTTCACCTAGATCCTTTTAAATTAAAAATGAAGTTTTAAATCAATCTAAAGTATAT
ATGAGTAAACTTGGTCTGACAGTTACCAATGCTTAATCAGTGAGGCACCTATCTCAGCGATCTGTCTATT
TCGTTCATCCATAGTTGCCTGACTCCCCGTCGTGTAGATAACTACGATACGGGAGGGCTTACCATCTGGC
CCCAGTGCTGCAATGATACCGCGAGACCCACGCTCACCGGCTCCAGATTTATCAGCAATAAACCAGCCAG
CCGGAAGGGCCGAGCGCAGAAGTGGTCCTGCAACTTTATCCGCCTCCATCCAGTCTATTAATTGTTGCCG
GGAAGCTAGAGTAAGTAGTTCGCCAGTTAATAGTTTGCGCAACGTTGTTGCCATTGCTACAGGCATCGTG
GTGTCACGCTCGTCGTTTGGTATGGCTTCATTCAGCTCCGGTTCCCAACGATCAAGGCGAGTTACATGAT
CCCCCATGTTGTGCAAAAAAGCGGTTAGCTCCTTCGGTCCTCCGATCGTTGTCAGAAGTAAGTTGGCCGC
AGTGTTATCACTCATGGTTATGGCAGCACTGCATAATTCTCTTACTGTCATGCCATCCGTAAGATGCTTT
TCTGTGACTGGTGAGTACTCAACCAAGTCATTCTGAGAATAGTGTATGCGGCGACCGAGTTGCTCTTGCC
CGGCGTCAATACGGGATAATACCGCGCCACATAGCAGAACTTTAAAAGTGCTCATCATTGGAAAACGTTC
TTCGGGGCGAAAACTCTCAAGGATCTTACCGCTGTTGAGATCCAGTTCGATGTAACCCACTCGTGCACCC
AACTGATCTTCAGCATCTTTTACTTTCACCAGCGTTTCTGGGTGAGCAAAAACAGGAAGGCAAAATGCCG
CAAAAAAGGGAATAAGGGCGACACGGAAATGTTGAATACTCATACTCTTCCTTTTTCAATATTATTGAAG
CATTTATCAGGGTTATTGTCTCATGAGCGGATACATATTTGAATGTATTTAGAAAAATAAACAAATAGGG
GTTCCGCGCACATTTCCCCGAAAAGTGCCACCTGAACGAAGCATCTGTGCTTCATTTTGTAGAACAAAAA
TGCAACGCGAGAGCGCTAATTTTTCAAACAAAGAATCTGAGCTGCATTTTTACAGAACAGAAATGCAACG
CGAAAGCGCTATTTTACCAACGAAGAATCTGTGCTTCATTTTTGTAAAACAAAAATGCAACGCGAGAGCG
CTAATTTTTCAAACAAAGAATCTGAGCTGCATTTTTACAGAACAGAAATGCAACGCGAGAGCGCTATTTT
ACCAACAAAGAATCTATACTTCTTTTTTGTTCTACAAAAATGCATCCCGAGAGCGCTATTTTTCTAACAA
AGCATCTTAGATTACTTTTTTTCTCCTTTGTGCGCTCTATAATGCAGTCTCTTGATAACTTTTTGCACTG
TAGGTCCGTTAAGGTTAGAAGAAGGCTACTTTGGTGTCTATTTTCTCTTCCATAAAAAAAGCCTGACTCC
ACTTCCCGCGTTTACTGATTACTAGCGAAGCTGCGGGTGCATTTTTTCAAGATAAAGGCATCCCCGATTA
TATTCTATACCGATGTGGATTGCGCATACTTTGTGAACAGAAAGTGATAGCGTTGATGATTCTTCATTGG
TCAGAAAATTATGAACGGTTTCTTCTATTTTGTCTCTATATACTACGTATAGGAAATGTTTACATTTTCG
TATTGTTTTCGATTCACTCTATGAATAGTTCTTACTACAATTTTTTTGTCTAAAGAGTAATACTAGAGAT
AAACATAAAAAATGTAGAGGTCGAGTTTAGATGCAAGTTCAAGGAGCGAAAGGTGGATGGGTAGGTTATA
TAGGGATATAGCACAGAGATATATAGCAAAGAGATACTTTTGAGCAATGTTTGTGGAAGCGGTATTCGCA
ATATTTTAGTAGCTCGTTACAGTCCGGTGCGTTTTTGGTTTTTTGAAAGTGCGTCTTCAGAGCGCTTTTG
GTTTTCAAAAGCGCTCTGAAGTTCCTATACTTTCTAGAGAATAGGAACTTCGGAATAGGAACTTCAAAGC
GTTTCCGAAAACGAGCGCTTCCGAAAATGCAACGCGAGCTGCGCACATACAGCTCACTGTTCACGTCGCA
CCTATATCTGCGTGTTGCCTGTATATATATATACATGAGAAGAACGGCATAGTGCGTGTTTATGCTTAAA
TGCGTACTTATATGCGTCTATTTATGTAGGATGAAAGGTAGTCTAGTACCTCCTGTGATATTATCCCATT
CCATGCGGGGTATCGTATGCTTCCTTCAGCACTACCCTTTAGCTGTTCTATATGCTGCCACTCCTCAATT
GGATTAGTCTCATCCTTCAATGCTATCATTTCCTTTGATATTGGATCATACTAAGAAACCATTATTATCA
TGACATTAACCTATAAAAATAGGCGTATCACGAGGCCCTTTCGTCTCGCGCGTTTCGGTGATGACGGTGA
AAACCTCGGCGCGCCATTACCCTGTTATCCCTAATATACAACGCAAAGAAGCTGGAAAATTGGCGAGGGA
ATCCTGTTTCTGTCTATCCAAGAATGGGCATGAGGTGGCAACCGTCGTGCTAGCGTACAGGGTGCACTTT
GTAACCATTTGGGACACCGGACACTCGCTGTTTTCGAAATTACCCTTTAAGCGCGGGTATTGAACCAGGC
TTATGCCCAAGATCGTAGCAAGCATTTAACTGTGGGAATACTCAGGTATCGTAAGATGCAAGAGTTCGAA
TCTCTTAGCAACCATTATTTTTTTCCTCAACATAACGAGAACACACAGGGGCGCTATCGCACAGAATCAA
ATTCGATGACTGGAAATTTTTTGTTAATTTCAGAGGTCGCCTGACGCATATACCTTTTTCAACTGAAAAA
TTGGGAGAAAAAGGAAAGGTGAGAGGCCGGAACCGGCTTTTCATATAGAATAGAGAAGCGTTCATGACTA
AATGCTTGCATCACAATACTTGAAGTTGACAATATTATTTAAGGACCTATTGTTTTTTCCAATAGGTGGT
TAGCAATCGTCTTACTTTCTAACTTTTCTTACCTTTTACATTTCAGCAATATATATATATATTTCAAGGA
TATACCATTCTAATGTCTGCCCCTATGTCTGCCCCTAAGAAGATCGTCGTTTTGCCAGGTGACCACGTTG
GTCAAGAAATCACAGCCGAAGCCATTAAGGTTCTTAAAGCTATTTCTGATGTTCGTTCCAATGTCAAGTT
CGATTTCGAAAATCATTTAATTGGTGGTGCTGCTATCGATGCTACAGGTGTCCCACTTCCAGATGAGGCG
CTGGAAGCCTCCAAGAAGGTTGATGCCGTTTTGTTAGGTGCTGTGGCTGGTCCTAAATGGGGTACCGGTA
GTGTTAGACCTGAACAAGGTTTACTAAAAATCCGTAAAGAACTTCAATTGTACGCCAACTTAAGACCATG
TAACTTTGCATCCGACTCTCTTTTAGACTTATCTCCAATCAAGCCACAATTTGCTAAAGGTACTGACTTC
GTTGTTGTCAGAGAATTAGTGGGAGGTATTTACTTTGGTAAGAGAAAGGAAGACGATGGTGATGGTGTCG
CTTGGGATAGTGAACAATACACCGTTCCAGAAGTGCAAAGAATCACAAGAATGGCCGCTTTCATGGCCCT
ACAACATGAGCCACCATTGCCTATTTGGTCCTTGGATAAAGCTAATCTTTTGGCCTCTTCAAGATTATGG
AGAAAAACTGTGGAGGAAACCATCAAGAACGAATTCCCTACATTGAAGGTTCAACATCAATTGATTGATT
CTGCCGCCATGATCCTAGTTAAGAACCCAACCCACCTAAATGGTATTATAATCACCAGCAACATGTTTGG
TGATATCATCTCCGATGAAGCCTCCGTTATCCCAGGTTCCTTGGGTTTGTTGCCATCTGCGTCCTTGGCC
TCTTTGCCAGACAAGAACACCGCATTTGGTTTGTACGAACCATGCCACGGTTCTGCTCCAGATTTGCCAA
AGAATAAGGTTGACCCTATCGCCACTATCTTGTCTGCTGCAATGATGTTGAAATTGTCATTGAACTTGCC
TGAAGAAGGTAAGGCCATTGAAGATGCAGTTAAAAAGGTTTTGGATGCAGGTATCAGAACTGGTGATTTA
GGTGGTTCCAACAGTACCACCGAAGTCGGTGATGCTGTCGCCGAAGAAGTTAAGAAAATCCTTGCTTAAA
AAGATTCTCTTTTTTTATGATATTTGTACATAAACTTTATAAATGAAATTCATAATAGAAACGACACGAA
ATTACAAAATGGAATATGTTCATAGGGTAGACGAAACTATATACGCAATCTACATACATTTATCAAGAAG
GAGAAAAAGGAGGATAGTAAAGGAATACAGGTAAGCAAATTGATACTAATGGCTCAACGAAATGACGGTA
TCGATAAGCTTGATATCGAATTCCTGCAGCCCGGGGGATCCACTAGTTCTAGAGTTAATTAA
