Features (pLannotate 1.2.2; 12 found; start..end, strand, type, name):
    503..527     +  CDS            2xFLAG (fragment): two tandem FLAG® epitope tags
   8597..8953    -  CDS            GRS2 (fragment): SYG2_YEAST - Experimental evidence at protein level: Swiss-Prot protein existence level 1. Catalyzes the ATP-dependent ligation of glycine to the 3'-end of its cognate tRNA, via the formation of an aminoacyl-adenylate intermediate (Gly-AMP) (PubMed:23816885). Also produces diadenosine tetraphosphate (Ap4A), a universal pleiotropic signaling molecule needed for cell regulation pathways, by direct condensation of 2 ATPs. Thereby, may play a special role in Ap4A homeostasis (By similarity). From Saccharomyces cerevisiae (strain ATCC 204508 / S288c) (Baker's yeast).
   8951..8974    -  misc_feature   MCS (fragment): pBluescript multiple cloning site
   8987..9005    -  promoter       T3 promoter: promoter for bacteriophage T3 RNA polymerase
   9344..9932    -  rep_origin     ori: high-copy-number ColE1/pMB1/pBR322/pUC origin of replication
  10103..10963   -  CDS            AmpR: β-lactamase; bla; confers resistance to ampicillin, carbenicillin, and related antibiotics
  10964..11068   -  promoter       AmpR promoter: bla
  11121..12374   -  rep_origin     2μ ori (fragment): yeast 2μ plasmid origin of replication
  12442..12474   +  CDS            rop (fragment): Rop protein, which maintains plasmids at low copy number; rop
  12705..13112   +  promoter       LEU2 promoter: S. cerevisiae LEU2
  13113..14207   +  CDS            LEU2: 3-isopropylmalate dehydrogenase, required for leucine biosynthesis; S. cerevisiae LEU2; yeast auxotrophic marker
  14411..14470   -  misc_feature   MCS (fragment): pBluescript multiple cloning site
>Addgene plasmid #115533 | pCHKU31.1-2.2 | addgene full sequence | sequence record 224222 | Addgene Partial NGS Result
TATCTAAAAATTGCCTTATGATCCGTCTCTCCGGTTACAGCCTGTGTAACTGATTAATCCTGCCTTTCTA
ATCACCATTCTAATGTTTTAATTAAGGGATTTTGTCTTCATTAACGGCTTTCGCTCATAAAAATGTTATG
ACGTTTTGCCCGCAGGCGGGAAACCATCCACTTCACGAGACTGATCTCCTCTGCCGGAACACCGGGCATC
TCCAACTTATAAGTTGGAGAAATAAGAGAATTTCAGATTGAGAGAATGAAAAAAAAAAAAAAAAAAAAGG
CAGAGGAGAGCATAGAAATGGGGTTCACTTTTTGGTAAAGCTATAGCATGCCTATCACATATAAATAGAG
TGCCAGTAGCGACTTTTTTCACACTCGAAATACTCTTACTACTGCTCTCTTGTTGTTTTTATCACTTCTT
GTTTCTTCTTGGTAAATAGAATATCAAGCTACAAAAAGCATACAATCAACTATCAACTATTAACTATATC
GTAATACACAATGGATTATAAGGATGATGATGATAAGACTAGTATGGCTTCAGTGCCAAATGGTAACGGC
CACCCGGCCAGCATATCCGACAAACAGGAACCGATGGCCATAATCGGAATGGCAACCCGTTTCCCTCAAG
AAGCTACCAACACAGAGAAATTATGGGGGTTTTTGTTGAAAGGGAGGTCAGCTCATACTGCGTTTCCAAA
AGACAGAATCAATCCGGATGGACACTATCACCCCGACCCCGAGCATGGAGGCACATTTGCCGTCAAGGGG
GGCCATTTTCTTTCAGAAGACCCCGCATATTTTGATGCCCCGTTCTTTGGCATCACAAAGACGGAGGTCC
TCTCTCTGGATCCTCAACAGAGAGTGATAATGGAGAATGTATACCAAGCGCTTGAGAATGCTGGTCTTCC
AATTGCCAAAGTGACCGGAACCAACACGTCAGTCTACGTTTCGGGATTCAACCACGATCACCTTGCAACA
CTCAATTCCGATCCTGAAACGACCCTGAAGTACAAGCCCACGGGCACGACGAATTCTCTTTTGAGCAACC
GCGTTTCGTGGTTTTTCGACTTCAAGGCACCAAGTTTAACCTTAGATACAGCATGTTCCAGCAGTATGGT
AGCTCTGCACTTGGCTTGCCAAAGTTTAAGATGCGGAGCTGATGCTGAGTTTAGTCCGTGCATGGGGCAT
CACGGATTCCTCTCGCAGGAAGGACGCTGCTTCAGCTTTGATCATCGTGCGGACGGCTATGCCCGCGGCG
AAGGGGTAGGTACTGTTATAGTGAAACGGCTCTCGGATGCGCTCAGGGACGGAAACACTATTCGAGCGGT
AATACGAGGGACTGGTGTCAACCAAGACGGACGAACAGCCGGGATTTCTCTTCCCAGCAGTGCTGCTCAG
GAAAGACTCATGAGAACCGTCTATGCAAGTGCAGGACTGGATTTTAATGACACTATGATGGTGGAGGCAC
ATGGGACGGGCACAGCCGCCGGTGATCCTATTGAAGCTAGTGCTATTGCTCGGACATTCGCGTCAAGGAG
CAAAGATATTCCACTGTTTGTTGGAGCCATCAAATCTGGAATTGGACATTTGGAAGGCGGTGCGGGCATT
GCTGGAATAATAAAGAGCGTCCTGGTCCTAGAGAGTGGGATAATCCCCCCGAATGTGAATTTCGAGAAGG
CCAACCCTAAAATCCCAATCGAAGCTTGGAATCTTCAATTTCCTTTAGTAAACACGCCGTGGCCGACTCC
TGGCCTGAGACGGATATCTGTAAATTCGTTCGGAGTCGGCGGCACAAATGGACACACCGTGCTCGATGAC
GCATATAACTATCTTACTTCCCGAAATCTAACGGGTGCTCATAATACCAACCATCATACTCCAACGGCCG
AAGAAATAAGAGTTACCGTGGCGGAGATTGATGGCTCTATAGCCCTAGAAACCGAAATGGACGCCCCACC
GAACGGCCACGCCAATGGAACGTCTAACGGGGCAACTACCAACGGCAATCATGATACCACAGAAATAACT
AACGGTAATGGTGTTCAAAACGGCAACGGAGTCAATAATAATGGCCACTTTGCCCCTCATGTCCCTCGCC
TCTTCGTCTTCTCTTCTTTCGATGAGAAAGGGGCCAAGCGAAACGCAACCACATACGCCAAGTACCTGAA
GAATATCCAGCCCCCCAATGAAGATGACTACATGAAAGATCTGGCCTACACCTTGTCTGAAAAACGCTCG
GTATTCCCATGGAGAAGCTATGCAGTGTCTAACTCCTTGTCGGAACTGATTGAGAACCTGTCAAGTGACC
AGGGAATGCCAAGCGCTGTGCGGGTAGGGACACCACCTAGGATTGGCTTTGTTTTCACCGGACAAGGCGC
GCAATGGTACGCTATGGGTAGAGAGCTGTTGATATATACCATTTTTAGGAAGAGCCTCGAGGACGCTGAA
TCATATATGAAGTCAATCGGCGCGGAATGGTCGCTGCTAGAAGAGCTTTCCCGGAGCAAAGAGGAGACAA
GATTAAATGAGCCGCATCTGGCACATCCGTCGTGCACAGCCGTACAGATTGCTCTCGTTGAACTACTTAC
CAGTTGGAACATCCGACCTACGCGAGTGGTCGGCCACTCCTCTGGAGAGATTGCCGCCGCCTACTGTGCA
GGTAAGCTTAGTAAGGAAGCCGCATGGAAGGTTGCATATTTCCGCGGCTATGTCTCAGCGAAGCAACGTG
GAGCAAAAGGGGCTATGATTGCCGTTGCGCTGTCCGAAACTGATCTTCAGCCGTATTTGAAAACCATCAA
CGAGCTGCATGAGGGGGAGATGATAATAGCTTGTTACAATGCTCCCAAGAATCACACCATCTCCGGGGAT
GAACACAAGATCGATGCCCTCAAAACTCTCTTGGATGATAAAAAGGTCTTTGCTAGAAAGCTTAATGTGC
TCAACGCTTACCACTCCGGGCATATGAAGGCCCTTGCAGACGAGTACCTAGAACGCATGAGCGATATCTC
TTTTGGCGATCGCCTGTCTGTGGCAGATATTCACTTGTTCTCTAGTGTCAATGGCCACAAAGTCGAGAAA
GACACTCTGGATGCGCAATACTGGGTCGACAATATGGTGTCTCCTGTCCGATTTACCGATGCGCTGTTGG
CAATGAGCTTTACTCGGCTATCGAAGGGACAGGCGTCGTTGCGTTTGAATGCCGGCACTGAGAACATCTT
CGTTGATGCTATTGTCGAGATCGGACCTCATGCTGCATTGCAGAGCGCTATCAAAGATACACTGGCAACC
AAAGTCAGCAGCTCCTCGTTCTCATACTTGTCAGTCCTTAACAGAACGACTCCTGGCGCTCAGATTATAC
TCAATAGTGCCGGAGTTTTGTGCTCTCGCGGTTCGCCCGTAAATATCCAGGCGGTGAATGATTCAGCCAA
CCCAGGCGCCACCGCTCCACGGTTGATCGTCCAACTCCCACCCTACAGCTTCAATCACTCTGATAAAGTC
TGGTATGAGAGCAGACTAAGCAAGAACTACCGCCTCCGCAAATATCCGCGGCATGACCTCTTCGGGGCTC
CCGTCTCTGACTGGAACAGTGAGAGACCCCACTGGCGCCATATTATCAGACTCTACGAACAGCCGTGGCT
CAGAGATCATATGGTTACTGATGCCTATGTTTATCCTGGAGTCGGGTATATTATTGCTGTTATCGAAGCC
TCTAGGCAGATAGCAGATCCGGAGATGACAATCACGGAATTCCGCCTCCGTGACGTCTCTCTGAAACGAG
CTCTCATTGTCCCTGACAACAAGGAAGGTATTGAGATTAACCTTTCGTTTGCTAGAATGGACGAATCCAG
CTTGTGGGGTTCGTCTGTGTGGAAGAAATTCGTGATCTCTAGCTGGAATCCCACTGGAAACGATTGGATA
GAGCATTGTACTGGTTATGTCAGCGTTGATTATGAGACTTCTCCCAATCTTGTCGATGCTGGACGGGAAT
CAGTGGCCGAGGCCCTCAAGTGGAAAGATACACTGGAGGGTGTCAAACAACGATGCGTTATACCTTTCGA
TATTGACACCACCTACGACAACCTCATTACTAGTGGATTGGCCTTTGGCCCTCTCTTCAAAAACCTATCT
GACGTACGAGGAACGGCCGATGCACGTGGAGAAGTTTTTGGCTTGGTCACTGTGCCAGATATTGCCGCAG
CAATGCCGAAAGGCTTCACTCACCCTCACCTCATCCATCCAGCGACAATGGACAGCATGATGCACTTCTT
CATCGCCTCAGTCATGGACCACACAGGTAAGAACACCCTACGGACGGCAATGGTCCCTACGTTCATAAAA
GACGTGTGGATCTCTGCCCAGGTGGACAATAACCCTTCTCATACCTTCCGTGGACACGGAAAGTCTACTT
TCCTCGCATATGACAAATACCAGAGCGATGTCATGGTATGGGATGGCGCCACAGACGAGGCTCGTATCTC
AATCAAAGGAATTCGCGCCGCTCCTCTCGAATCGATTGATAGCGGATCAGGCGAGTCCCGAAAACTCTGT
CATAATATCGAATGGGGGCTCGATGCCGATCTCCTCAGCCCCGCATCATTCCCCGCCGTTGTCCACGCCA
CTCATGAAGATAATCTTGATTACAAGTACTGGATCAACAGGTTCCAGCTTGCAACCTTGTTGCGGGTCAC
TGACGCTCTCTCTGCTCTGGGAGACTTCAATACCGATGTACTAGAAGGCCATTTCCTAAAGTACTGGAAC
TGGTTGAAGCAACTAGAAGAGTGGCTGCACGCTGATCAGATCAGCGGTATGAAATTGAGCGACTGGACAG
AGTACAACAATGACCCGTCGCTCAAGGCACAGTTATTTGAAGAAGTCGCTGCCCACAATGCGGATGGTGC
GCTCGCCATGCGAATGGGATCTAACATTACGGCAGTTCTTCGCAAAGAAGTCGACCCGTTGCATCTCATG
TTTGGTCAAGACGATCTTCTTAACCACGTGTATGAGCAAGTCGTCAAGTTAGGCGATCTGCCAAATCTTC
AAAAGGCATATCTCGAGATCGTAGCGTATAACTCCACTAACCTTCGTATTTTGGAAGTCGGTGCTGGGAC
TGGAAGCTCAACAGCTGCAATGCTTGACGGGCTCTCGCAGAGTACTGACGGCGGGAAGAATATGACTTCA
AGAATCGAAACGTATACCTTTACAGATGTCTCGTCTGGATTCTTTGAGAAAGCTCAGGAGAAATTCAAGG
CATACAAAAATATTCTAGAGTACAGAATATTAAACGTCGAGAAAGATGTCTCTAGTCAAGGATTCGATGT
TAAAAGTTACGACTTCATCGTGGCTGGAAATGTCATTCATGCTACTGCCGACATCAAGAAATCTCTCACG
AATTTGCAAGAGCTTTTGAAGCCCGGCGGGAAACTGATTCTGCATGAGGGCATTAGACAAGATTATCTAT
GGTCGGGCATCTCTTTTGGCCAGTTGCCGGGCTGGTGGCTAGGTGTTGAACCTATCCGTCAGTGGAACCC
TTGGATTACGGCGGTTCAGTGGAATGTAATCCTGAAGGAAGCGGGTTTTTCAGGGGTTGATCTTGACCTG
CCAGATCGAAAGGACCCGAACCTTCATACGCAAAGTCTCTTGATCGCAACAGCCGTTGAGCCCTCTGGTG
CAATGCCCCAGACCGTCATCGTGACAACCACCCCTTCTTGCGATTCCGAACTGATCACAGCTCTAAAATC
GCATCTTGAGTTCACCCTCAAAATACCAAATGTCTGCACCGTGCACTACCTCGATCTTGGTAACACCGAC
CTCAGCAAAGCAGTCTGCATCTCCGTCATGGAACTCGAGCGCTCCGTCCTCTCAACCCTCGCTATGACAG
AGTATAACAACATCCGCCACCTCCTTGTCACATGTGTCGGCATGGTTTGGATTACTGGCGACACACTCAC
CAACCCATCCTTCAACATGATCACCGGACTGACGCGCACTGTGCGCTGGGAACGCGACATTGACGAGGTA
AATCTCATCACTCTCTCAGTGTGCGAACCTAGGCCCGCTGTTAGTGACCTTGTATCATCCATTGGGAGAC
TATACAGCCAGCAATTTATCGCAACGTTACCGGCTGACAAGATCAACAGCGAGTACATGCTGCGCCACGC
ATCATTCTTATCAGCGCGGCTCATGGACTCAGACACTGGTAATGATTATCTGTCTTCAAAAACTGTGCGG
CCCACACCCGTGCTCCAAGAGCTTAGCAAAGCCGGAAGACCGCTGAAGCTGGCTACTGCATCGCCTGGAC
AGCTAGACAAGCTGGAGTGGGTGACAGATTCTATTTATGCTGAGCCGCTTAGTGAGACACAGGTGGAGAT
TGAGATCAAGGCTGTGGGGTTGAATTTTAGGGATTTGATGATTGCGATGGGTGAGCATATGGCGTATAGT
CTTGGAAACGAAGCAGCGGGTATCATTTCCCGCGTCGGCTTGGGCGTTACAGCCTTTAAGCCGGGTGACC
GTGTCGTTTACATGTGTGGCCTAGAGAGCACAGGTTGCTTCCAGACATATGGCCGCGTCGATCAGAACGT
GGTGGTTCTAATCCCAGACAGTCTCAGCTACGAGATTGCGTGCAGTTTGCCTTGCGTATACTCCACTGTC
ATTTATGGGTTAATGGATGCGGCAAGATTGCTAAAGGGAGAAAAAATACTGATCCATGCGGCTGCTGGAG
GTGTCGGGCAGGCGGCTATTAACCTCTCGAAAATGATTGGAGCGGAGATCTTCGCAACGGTGTCGACGCC
GGAAAAAAGAGCGCTCCTTGTGAAAGAGTATGGCATTAATGAAGAGCACATCTTCTCGAGCCGAGATCTC
ACGTTTGTCCAAGGCATAATGCGAGTCACCAATGGCAAGGGCGTAGACGTAGTTTTGAACTCGCTTTCTG
GAGAGGCTCTTCGTCGCTCTTGGGATCTTATTGCTCCCTTTGGCCGCTTCGTCGAGATTGGTAAGAAAGA
CGCCCAAGCTAATGGCAAGATTGAACTCCACCCGTTCTTGCGTAATGTCACCATGACAAGTGTCGAACTA
CCCACAATGATGCGCCATCGACCTCATCTTATTCAACGACTGACGGCCGACACCATCAAACTATATGACG
AAGGTAAGATTAAGGAGGCTATACCAACGAATGTTATGGGTTATGATAGAATTGAGGAAGGATTGAGGAT
GTTGCAGTCGGGTAAGGGCATGGGGAAGATGGTATTCCGACCGTCGCCTAGTGATATCGTGCCCATTGTC
CCCGAACAAACGACTCCTTACCGAGTTGAAGCGGATGCAACTTACGTGCTTGCTGGTGGACTCGGTGGCA
TCGGTCGTAGTATGGCGAAGTGGTTGGTAGAGCGTGGAGCGAAGAGTCTGGTGTTTCTTTCGCGGTCTGG
GAGGGTCACAGATGCTGTGGGCAAGATGATGTTGGATTTGAAGACGGCGGGATGCAATGTTAAAGTCTTC
ACTTGTGATGTGACTGACAAGATGAGGCTTGCGGAGGTGATGGATGAGTGCAAGGTTACCCTGCCACCGA
TCAAGGGTTGCATTCAAGGGTCCATGGTTTTGAAGGACGTTATGTTTGAGAATATGTCGTACGATACATT
CGAGGCAGCTGTGAAGCCCAAAGTCCAAGGCTCCTGGAACCTTCACGAGCTCCTACCTGCAAACATAGAT
TTCTTTGTCCTCCTCTCCTCGGCTACTGGAATTCTAGGAAACCGCAGCCAAGCCAACTACGCCGCCGGCA
ACACCTACCAAGATGCCCTAGCAAGGCACCGCATCTCCAAAGGTCTTCCTGCAGCTGTCATCGATCTTGG
TACCGTCATGTCCGTCGGGTATGTTGCTGAAAATAAAGAAAGGGCCAGTATGGCCAAGCATCTCGGAACG
GTGCTCGAAGTACTCCGCGAAGACGAGATACATACTCTCATCGAGTACCTCATGGATCCGCGCTCGAAAC
TGTCCGAGTTATCATGCCAACTCGTCTCTGGCTTGACTACCGCAGCCATCTACCGCGAACGTGGAATCCC
AACACCGACGTATCTGAGCTACCCCCTCTTCACCCATCTCCGTACGGCATCAAGTTCGCGAAGTGAAGGC
TCTGAAGAAGACCCCTCCTTTTTGGTACAGGCCCAGCTGCGTGCCGCGACGTCTCTCGAGGAGGCTACTG
CAGTCGCTGCCAATGGCGTGCGGGCGAAGCTGTCGTCTCTACTTGCCGTTCCACAGGACAATATCGACCC
GACAAAGTCCATCAGCTCCAACGGTGTGGACAGTTTGGTCGCTATGGAGTTCCGGACCTATCTAACGAAG
GATTTGGGCGCCGATGTGCCGTTGTTGGATATCATGGGCACTAGCAGTATTATGGTGCTAAGTCAGAAGA
TTGCGAGTGTGAGTAAGTTGGTGTTGATTTCGGATGAGAAGGAGACTTGAGGAGATTGATAAGACTTTTC
TAGTTGCATATCTTTTATATTTAAATCTTATCTATTAGTTAATTTTTTGTAATTTATCCTTATATATAGT
CTGGTTATTCTAAAATATCATTTCAGTATCTAAAAATTCCCCTCTTTTTTCAGTTATATCTTAACAGGCG
ACAGTCCAAATGTTGATTTATCCCAGTCCGATTCATCAGGGTTGTGAAGCATTTTGTCAATGGTCGAAAT
CACATCAGTAATAGTGCCTCTTACTTGCCTCATAGAATTTCTTTCTCTTAACGTCACCGTTTGGTCTTTT
ATAGTTTCGAAATCTATGGTGATACCAAATGGTGTTCCCAATTCATCGTTACGGGCGTATTTTTTACCAA
TTGAAGTATTGGAATCGTCAATTTTAAAGTATATCTCTCTTTTACGTAAAGCCTGCGAGATCCTCTTAAG
TATAGCGGGGAAGCCATCGTTATTCGATATTGTCGTAACAAATACTTTGATCGGCGCTATGCGGCCGCCA
CCGCGGTGGAGCTCCAGCTTTTGTTCCCTTTAGTGAGGGTTAATTGCGCGCTTGGCGAGACTCAAACAAG
ATATATTTTGCCCGCCTTACAGACGAAACTAGTTGGAGGTTATGGAGCATACTATCACGTGGGCGGCCAC
TGGTGAGTTACTACACCCCAGGGGCAACGTTGATGCTCCTAAAAAACTCTGGCTGGACGCAAGCCGTAAC
ACCCGTGTCACTTCATAATCGTTTGCAATTCAGGGCTTGATCTACACATTACCCTGTTATCCCTATTAAT
TAATACGGTTATCCACAGAATCAGGGGATAACGCAGGAAAGAACATGTGAGCAAAAGGCCAGCAAAAGGC
CAGGAACCGTAAAAAGGCCGCGTTGCTGGCGTTTTTCCATAGGCTCCGCCCCCCTGACGAGCATCACAAA
AATCGACGCTCAAGTCAGAGGTGGCGAAACCCGACAGGACTATAAAGATACCAGGCGTTTCCCCCTGGAA
GCTCCCTCGTGCGCTCTCCTGTTCCGACCCTGCCGCTTACCGGATACCTGTCCGCCTTTCTCCCTTCGGG
AAGCGTGGCGCTTTCTCATAGCTCACGCTGTAGGTATCTCAGTTCGGTGTAGGTCGTTCGCTCCAAGCTG
GGCTGTGTGCACGAACCCCCCGTTCAGCCCGACCGCTGCGCCTTATCCGGTAACTATCGTCTTGAGTCCA
ACCCGGTAAGACACGACTTATCGCCACTGGCAGCAGCCACTGGTAACAGGATTAGCAGAGCGAGGTATGT
AGGCGGTGCTACAGAGTTCTTGAAGTGGTGGCCTAACTACGGCTACACTAGAAGAACAGTATTTGGTATC
TGCGCTCTGCTGAAGCCAGTTACCTTCGGAAAAAGAGTTGGTAGCTCTTGATCCGGCAAACAAACCACCG
CTGGTAGCGGTGGTTTTTTTGTTTGCAAGCAGCAGATTACGCGCAGAAAAAAAGGATCTCAAGAAGATCC
TTTGATCTTTTCTACGGGGTCTGACGCTCAGTGGAACGAAAACTCACGTTAAGGGATTTTGGTCATGAGA
TTATCAAAAAGGATCTTCACCTAGATCCTTTTAAATTAAAAATGAAGTTTTAAATCAATCTAAAGTATAT
ATGAGTAAACTTGGTCTGACAGTTACCAATGCTTAATCAGTGAGGCACCTATCTCAGCGATCTGTCTATT
TCGTTCATCCATAGTTGCCTGACTCCCCGTCGTGTAGATAACTACGATACGGGAGGGCTTACCATCTGGC
CCCAGTGCTGCAATGATACCGCGAGACCCACGCTCACCGGCTCCAGATTTATCAGCAATAAACCAGCCAG
CCGGAAGGGCCGAGCGCAGAAGTGGTCCTGCAACTTTATCCGCCTCCATCCAGTCTATTAATTGTTGCCG
GGAAGCTAGAGTAAGTAGTTCGCCAGTTAATAGTTTGCGCAACGTTGTTGCCATTGCTACAGGCATCGTG
GTGTCACGCTCGTCGTTTGGTATGGCTTCATTCAGCTCCGGTTCCCAACGATCAAGGCGAGTTACATGAT
CCCCCATGTTGTGCAAAAAAGCGGTTAGCTCCTTCGGTCCTCCGATCGTTGTCAGAAGTAAGTTGGCCGC
AGTGTTATCACTCATGGTTATGGCAGCACTGCATAATTCTCTTACTGTCATGCCATCCGTAAGATGCTTT
TCTGTGACTGGTGAGTACTCAACCAAGTCATTCTGAGAATAGTGTATGCGGCGACCGAGTTGCTCTTGCC
CGGCGTCAATACGGGATAATACCGCGCCACATAGCAGAACTTTAAAAGTGCTCATCATTGGAAAACGTTC
TTCGGGGCGAAAACTCTCAAGGATCTTACCGCTGTTGAGATCCAGTTCGATGTAACCCACTCGTGCACCC
AACTGATCTTCAGCATCTTTTACTTTCACCAGCGTTTCTGGGTGAGCAAAAACAGGAAGGCAAAATGCCG
CAAAAAAGGGAATAAGGGCGACACGGAAATGTTGAATACTCATACTCTTCCTTTTTCAATATTATTGAAG
CATTTATCAGGGTTATTGTCTCATGAGCGGATACATATTTGAATGTATTTAGAAAAATAAACAAATAGGG
GTTCCGCGCACATTTCCCCGAAAAGTGCCACCTGAACGAAGCATCTGTGCTTCATTTTGTAGAACAAAAA
TGCAACGCGAGAGCGCTAATTTTTCAAACAAAGAATCTGAGCTGCATTTTTACAGAACAGAAATGCAACG
CGAAAGCGCTATTTTACCAACGAAGAATCTGTGCTTCATTTTTGTAAAACAAAAATGCAACGCGAGAGCG
CTATTTTACCAACAAAGAATCTATACTTCTTTTTTGTTCTACAAAAATGCATCCCGAGAGCGCTATTTTT
CTAACAAAGCATCTTAGATTACTTTTTTTCTCCTTTGTGCGCTCTATAATGCAGTCTCTTGATAACTTTT
TGCACTGTAGGTCCGTTAAGGTTAGAAGAAGGCTACTTTGGTGTCTATTTTCTCTTCCATAAAAAAAGCC
TGACTCCACTTCCCGCGTTTACTGATTACTAGCGAAGCTGCGGGTGCATTTTTTCAAGATAAAGGCATCC
CCGATTATATTCTATACCGATGTGGATTGCGCATACTTTGTGAACAGAAAGTGATAGCGTTGATGATTCT
TCATTGGTCAGAAAATTATGAACGGTTTCTTCTATTTTGTCTCTATATACTACGTATAGGAAATGTTTAC
ATTTTCGTATTGTTTTCGATTCACTCTATGAATAGTTCTTACTACAATTTTTTTGTCTAAAGAGTAATAC
TAGAGATAAACATAAAAAATGTAGAGGTCGAGTTTAGATGCAAGTTCAAGGAGCGAAAGGTGGATGGGTA
GGTTATATAGGGATATAGCACAGAGATATATAGCAAAGAGATACTTTTGAGCAATGTTTGTGGAAGCGGT
ATTCGCAATATTTTAGTAGCTCGTTACAGTCCGGTGCGTTTTTGGTTTTTTGAAAGTGCGTCTTCAGAGC
GCTTTTGGTTTTCAAAAGCGCTCTGAAGTTCCTATACTTTCTAGAGAATAGGAACTTCGGAATAGGAACT
TCAAAGCGTTTCCGAAAACGAGCGCTTCCGAAAATGCAACGCGAGCTGCGCACATACAGCTCACTGTTCA
CGTCGCACCTATATCTGCGTGTTGCCTGTATATATATATACATGAGAAGAACGGCATAGTGCGTGTTTAT
GCTTAAATGCGTACTTATATGCGTCTATTTATGTAGGATGAAAGGTAGTCTAGTACCTCCTGTGATATTA
TCCCATTCCATGCGGGGTATCGTATGCTTCCTTCAGCACTACCCTTTAGCTGTTCTATATGCTGCCACTC
CTCAATTGGATTAGTCTCATCCTTCAATGCTATCATTTCCTTTGATATTGGATCATACTAAGAAACCATT
ATTATCATGACATTAACCTATAAAAATAGGCGTATCACGAGGCCCTTTCGTCTCGCGCGTTTCGGTGATG
ACGGTGAAAACCTCGGCGCGCCATTACCCTGTTATCCCTAATATACAACGCAAAGAAGCTGGAAAATTGG
CGAGGGAATCCTGTTTCTGTCTATCCAAGAATGGGCATGAGGTGGCAACCGTCGTGCTAGCGTACAGGGT
GCACTTTGTAACCATTTGGGACACCGGACACTCGCTGTTTTCGAAATTACCCTTTAAGCGCGGGTATTGA
ACCAGGCTTATGCCCAAGATCGTAGCAAGCATTTAACTGTGGGAATACTCAGGTATCGTAAGATGCAAGA
GTTCGAATCTCTTAGCAACCATTATTTTTTTCCTCAACATAACGAGAACACACAGGGGCGCTATCGCACA
GAATCAAATTCGATGACTGGAAATTTTTTGTTAATTTCAGAGGTCGCCTGACGCATATACCTTTTTCAAC
TGAAAAATTGGGAGAAAAAGGAAAGGTGAGAGCGCCGGAACCGGCTTTTCATATAGAATAGAGAAGCGTT
CATGACTAAATGCTTGCATCACAATACTTGAAGTTGACAATATTATTTAAGGACCTATTGTTTTTTCCAA
TAGGTGGTTAGCAATCGTCTTACTTTCTAACTTTTCTTACCTTTTACATTTCAGCAATATATATATATAT
ATTTCAAGGATATACCATTCTAATGTCTGCCCCTAAGAAGATCGTCGTTTTGCCAGGTGACCACGTTGGT
CAAGAAATCACAGCCGAAGCCATTAAGGTTCTTAAAGCTATTTCTGATGTTCGTTCCAATGTCAAGTTCG
ATTTCGAAAATCATTTAATTGGTGGTGCTGCTATCGATGCTACAGGTGTTCCACTTCCAGATGAGGCGCT
GGAAGCCTCCAAGAAGGCTGATGCCGTTTTGTTAGGTGCTGTGGGTGGTCCTAAATGGGGTACCGGTAGT
GTTAGACCTGAACAAGGTTTACTAAAAATCCGTAAAGAACTTCAATTGTACGCCAACTTAAGACCATGTA
ACTTTGCATCCGACTCTCTTTTAGACTTATCTCCAATCAAGCCACAATTTGCTAAAGGTACTGACTTCGT
TGTTGTCAGAGAATTAGTGGGAGGTATTTACTTTGGTAAGAGAAAGGAAGACGATGGTGATGGTGTCGCT
TGGGATAGTGAACAATACACCGTTCCAGAAGTGCAAAGAATCACAAGAATGGCCGCTTTCATGGCCCTAC
AACATGAGCCACCATTGCCTATTTGGTCCTTGGATAAAGCTAATGTTTTGGCCTCTTCAAGATTATGGAG
AAAAACTGTGGAGGAAACCATCAAGAACGAATTCCCTACATTGAAGGTTCAACATCAATTGATTGATTCT
GCCGCCATGATCCTAGTTAAGAACCCAACCCACCTAAATGGTATTATAATCACCAGCAACATGTTTGGTG
ATATCATCTCCGATGAAGCCTCCGTTATCCCAGGTTCCTTGGGTTTGTTGCCATCTGCGTCCTTGGCCTC
TTTGCCAGACAAGAACACCGCATTTGGTTTGTACGAACCATGCCACGGTTCTGCTCCAGATTTGCCAAAG
AATAAGGTCAACCCTATCGCCACTATCTTGTCTGCTGCAATGATGTTGAAATTGTCATTGAACTTGCCTG
AAGAAGGTAAGGCCATTGAAGATGCAGTTAAAAAGGTTTTGGATGCAGGTATCAGAACTGGTGATTTAGG
TGGTTCCAACAGTACCACCGAAGTCGGTGATGCTGTCGCCGAAGAAGTTAAGAAAATCCTTGCTTAAAAA
GATTCTCTTTTTTTATGATATTTGTACATAAACTTTATAAATGAAATTCATAATAGAAACGACACGAAAT
TACAAAATGGAATATGTTCATAGGGTAGACGAAACTATATACGCAATCTACATACATTTATCAAGAAGGA
GAAAAAGGAGGATGTAAAGGAATACAGGTAAGCAAATTGATACTAATGGCTCAACGAAATGACGGTATCG
ATAAGCTTGATATCGAATTCCTGCAGCCCGGGGGATCCACTAGTTCTAGATTAATTAA
